>Addgene plasmid #198735 | v3em-Cterm-PE2max-∆RNaseH-dualU6 | addgene full sequence | sequence record 390541 | Addgene NGS Result
CCACTCCCTCTCTGCGCGCTCGCTCGCTCACTGAGGCCGGGCGACCAAAGGTCGCCCGACGCCCGGGCTT
TGCCCGGGCGGCCTCAGTGAGCGAGCGAGCGCGCAGCCTTAATTAACCTAATTCACTGGCCGTCGTTTTA
CAACGTCGTGACTGGGAAAACCCTGGCGTTACCCAACTTAATCGCCTTGCAGCACATCCCCCTTTCGCCA
GCTGGCGTAATAGCGAAGAGGCCCGCACCGATCGCCCTTCCCAACAGTTGCGCAGCCTGAATGGCGAATG
GG
[124 nt withheld, positions 283-406]
C
[91 nt withheld, positions 408-498]
A
[49 nt withheld, positions 500-548]
CCTTTGACGTTGGAGTCCACGTTCTTT
[37 nt withheld, positions 576-612]
ACCCTATCTCGGTCTATTCTTTTGATTTATAAGGGATTTTGCCGATTTCGGCCTATTGGTTAAAAAATGA
GCTGATTTAACAAAAATTTAACGCGAATTTTAACAAAATATTAACGCTTACAATTTAGGTGGCACTTTTC
GGGGAAATGTGCGCGGAACCCCTATTTGTTTATTTTTCTAAATACATTCAAATATGTATCCGCTCATGAG
ACAATAACCCTGATAAATGCTTCAATAATATTGAAAAAGGAAGAGTATGAGTATTCAACATTTCCGTGTC
GCCCTTATTCCCTTTTTTGCGGCATTTTGCCTTCCTGTTTTTGCTCACCCAGAAACGCTGGTGAAAGTAA
AAGATGCTGAAGATCAGTTGGGTGCACGAGTGGGTTACATCGAACTGGATCTCAACAGCGGTAAGATCCT
TGAGAGTTTTCGCCCCGAAGAACGTTTTCCAATGATGAGCACTTTTAAAGTTCTGCTATGTGGCGCGGTA
TTATCCCGTATTGACGCCGGGCAAGAGCAACTCGGTCGCCGCATACACTATTCTCAGAATGACTTGGTTG
AGTACTCACCAGTCACAGAAAAGCATCTTACGGATGGCATGACAGTAAGAGAATTATGCAGTGCTGCCAT
AACCATGAGTGATAACACTGCGGCCAACTTACTTCTGACAACGATCGGAGGACCGAAGGAGCTAACCGCT
TTTTTGCACAACATGGGGGATCATGTAACTCGCCTTGATCGTTGGGAACCGGAGCTGAATGAAGCCATAC
CAAACGACGAGCGTGACACCACGATGCCTGTAGCAATGGCAACAACGTTGCGCAAACTATTAACTGGCGA
ACTACTTACTCTAGCTTCCCGGCAACAATTAATAGACTGGATGGAGGCGGATAAAGTTGCAGGACCACTT
CTGCGCTCGGCCCTTCCGGCTGGCTGGTTTATTGCTGATAAATCTGGAGCCGGTGAGCGTGGGTCTCGCG
GTATCATTGCAGCACTGGGGCCAGATGGTAAGCCCTCCCGTATCGTAGTTATCTACACGACGGGGAGTCA
GGCAACTATGGATGAACGAAATAGACAGATCGCTGAGATAGGTGCCTCACTGATTAAGCATTGGTAACTG
TCAGACCAAGTTTACTCATATATACTTTAGATTGATTTAAAACTTCATTTTTAATTTAAAAGGATCTAGG
TGAAGATCCTTTTTGATAATCTCATGACCAAAATCCCTTAACGTGAGTTTTCGTTCCACTGAGCGTCAGA
CCCCGTAGAAAAGATCAAAGGATCTTCTTGAGATCCTTTTTTTCTGCGCGTAATCTGCTGCTTGCAAACA
AAAAAACCACCGCTACCAGCGGTGGTTTGTTTGCCGGATCAAGAGCTACCAACTCTTTTTCCGAAGGTAA
CTGGCTTCAGCAGAGCGCAGATACCAAATACTGTTCTTCTAGTGTAGCCGTAGTTAGGCCACCACTTCAA
GAACTCTGTAGCACCGCCTACATACCTCGCTCTGCTAATCCTGTTACCAGTGGCTGCTGCCAGTGGCGAT
AAGTCGTGTCTTACCGGGTTGGACTCAAGACGATAGTTACCGGATAAGGCGCAGCGGTCGGGCTGAACGG
GGGGTTCGTGCACACAGCCCAGCTTGGAGCGAACGACCTACACCGAACTGAGATACCTACAGCGTGAGCT
ATGAGAAAGCGCCACGCTTCCCGAAGGGAGAAAGGCGGACAGGTATCCGGTAAGCGGCAGGGTCGGAACA
GGAGAGCGCACGAGGGAGCTTCCAGGGGGAAACGCCTGGTATCTTTATAGTCCTGTCGGGTTTCGCCACC
TCTGACTTGAGCGTCGATTTTTGTGATGCTCGTCAGGGGGGCGGAGCCTATGGAAAAACGCCAGCAACGC
GGCCTTTTTACGGTTCCTGGCCTTTTGCTGGCCTTTTGCTCACATGTTCTTTCCTGCGTTATCCCCTGAT
TCTGTGGATAACCGTATTACCGCCTTTGAGTGAGCTGATACCGCTCGCCGCAGCCGAACGACCGAGCGCA
GCGAGTCAGTGAGCGAGGAAGCGGAAGAGCGCCCAATACGCAAACCGCCTCTCCCCGCGCGTTGGCCGAT
TCATTAATGCAGCTGGCACGACAGGTTTCCCGACTGGAAAGCGGGCAGTGAGCGCAACGCAATTAATGTG
AGTTAGCTCACTCATTAGGCACCCCAGGCTTTACACTTTATGCTTCCGGCTCGTATGTTGTGTGGAATTG
TGAGCGGATAACAATTTCACACAGGAAACAGCTATGACCATGATTACGCCAGATTTAATTAAGGCTGCGC
GCTCGCTCGCTCACTGAGGCCGCCCGGGCAAAGCCCGGGCGTCGGGCGACCTTTGGTCGCCCGGCCTCAG
TGAGCGAGCGAGCGCGCAGAGAGGGAGTGGCCAACTCCATCACTAGGGGTTCCTGCGGCCTCTAGATCAG
GGTACCCGTTACATAACTTACGGTAAATGGCCCGCCTGGCTGACCGCCCAACGACCCCCGCCCATTGACG
TCAATAGTAACGCCAATAGGGACTTTCCATTGACGTCAATGGGTGGAGTATTTACGGTAAACTGCCCACT
TGGCAGTACATCAAGTGTATCATATGCCAAGTACGCCCCCTATTGACGTCAATGACGGTAAATGGCCCGC
CTGGCATTGTGCCCAGTACATGACCTTATGGGACTTTCCTACTTGGCAGTACATCTACGTATTAGTCATC
GCTATTACCATGGTCGAGGTGAGCCCCACGTTCTGCTTCACTCTCCCCATCTCCCCCCCCTCCCCACCCC
CAATTTTGTATTTATTTATTTTTTAATTATTTTGTGCAGCGATGGGGGCGGGGGGGGGGGGGGGCGCGCG
CCAGGSGGGGGGGGGSGGGGGGAGGGGGGGGGGGGGGSGAGGSGGAGAGGTGSGGCGGCAGCCAATCAGA
GCGGCGCGCTCCGAAAGTTTCCTTTTATGGCGAGGCGGCGGCGGCGGCGGCCCTATAAAAAGCGAAGCGC
GCGGCGGGCGGGAGTCGCTGCGCGCTGCCTTCGCCCCGTGCCCCGCTCCGCCGCCGCCTCGCGCCGCCCG
CCCCGGCTCTGACTGACCGCGTTACTCCCACAGGTGAGCGGGCGGGACGGCCCTTCTCCTCCGGGCTGTA
ATTAGCTGAGCAAGAGGTAAGGGTTTAAGGGATGGTTGGTTGGTGGGGTATTAATGTTTAATTACCTGGA
GCACCTGCCTGAAATCACTTTTTTTCAGGTTGGACCGGTGCCACCATGAAACGGACAGCCGACGGAAGCG
AGTTCGAGTCACCAAAGAAGAAGCGGAAAGTCATCAAGATTGCTACACGGAAATACCTGGGAAAGCAGAA
CGTGTACGACATCGGCGTGGAGCGGGATCACAACTTCGCCCTGAAGAATGGCTTTATCGCCAGCAATTGT
TTCAACGAAATCGGCAAGGCTACCGCCAAGTACTTCTTCTACAGCAACATCATGAACTTTTTCAAGACCG
AGATTACCCTGGCCAACGGCGAGATCCGGAAGCGGCCTCTGATCGAGACAAACGGCGAAACCGGGGAGAT
CGTGTGGGATAAGGGCCGGGATTTTGCCACCGTGCGGAAAGTGCTGAGCATGCCCCAAGTGAATATCGTG
AAAAAGACCGAGGTGCAGACAGGCGGCTTCAGCAAAGAGTCTATCCTGCCCAAGAGGAACAGCGATAAGC
TGATCGCCAGAAAGAAGGACTGGGACCCTAAGAAGTACGGCGGCTTCGACAGCCCCACCGTGGCCTATTC
TGTGCTGGTGGTGGCCAAAGTGGAAAAGGGCAAGTCCAAGAAACTGAAGAGTGTGAAAGAGCTGCTGGGG
ATCACCATCATGGAAAGAAGCAGCTTCGAGAAGAATCCCATCGACTTTCTGGAAGCCAAGGGCTACAAAG
AAGTGAAAAAGGACCTGATCATCAAGCTGCCTAAGTACTCCCTGTTCGAGCTGGAAAACGGCCGGAAGAG
AATGCTGGCCTCTGCCGGCGAACTGCAGAAGGGAAACGAACTGGCCCTGCCCTCCAAATATGTGAACTTC
CTGTACCTGGCCAGCCACTATGAGAAGCTGAAGGGCTCCCCCGAGGATAATGAGCAGAAACAGCTGTTTG
TGGAACAGCACAAGCACTACCTGGACGAGATCATCGAGCAGATCAGCGAGTTCTCCAAGAGAGTGATCCT
GGCCGACGCTAATCTGGACAAAGTGCTGTCCGCCTACAACAAGCACCGGGATAAGCCCATCAGAGAGCAG
GCCGAGAATATCATCCACCTGTTTACCCTGACCAATCTGGGAGCCCCTGCCGCCTTCAAGTACTTTGACA
CCACCATCGACCGGAAGAGGTACACCAGCACCAAAGAGGTGCTGGACGCCACCCTGATCCACCAGAGCAT
CACCGGCCTGTACGAGACACGGATCGACCTGTCTCAGCTGGGAGGTGACTCCGGCGGAAGCTCTGGTGGC
AGCAAGCGGACCGCCGACGGCTCTGAATTCGAGAGCCCTAAGAAGAAAAGAAAGGTGAGCGGAGGCTCTA
GCGGCGGAAGCACCCTGAACATTGAAGACGAGTATAGACTGCATGAAACAAGCAAGGAACCCGACGTGTC
CCTGGGCTCCACCTGGCTGTCCGACTTTCCCCAGGCCTGGGCCGAGACAGGAGGAATGGGCCTGGCCGTG
CGGCAGGCACCCCTGATCATCCCTCTGAAGGCCACCTCTACACCCGTGAGCATCAAGCAGTACCCTATGT
CTCAGGAGGCCAGACTGGGCATCAAGCCTCACATCCAGAGGCTGCTGGACCAGGGCATCCTGGTGCCATG
CCAGAGCCCCTGGAACACACCACTGCTGCCCGTGAAGAAGCCAGGCACCAATGACTATAGACCCGTGCAG
GATCTGAGAGAGGTGAACAAGAGGGTGGAGGATATCCACCCCACCGTGCCCAACCCTTACAATCTGCTGT
CCGGCCTGCCCCCTTCTCACCAGTGGTATACAGTGCTGGACCTGAAGGATGCCTTCTTTTGTCTGAGACT
GCACCCTACCAGCCAGCCACTGTTCGCCTTTGAGTGGAGGGACCCTGAGATGGGCATCTCTGGCCAGCTG
ACCTGGACACGCCTGCCTCAGGGCTTCAAGAATAGCCCAACACTGTTTAACGAGGCCCTGCACCGCGACC
TGGCAGATTTCCGGATCCAGCACCCAGATCTGATCCTGCTGCAGTACGTGGACGATCTGCTGCTGGCCGC
CACCAGCGAGCTGGATTGCCAGCAGGGAACACGCGCCCTGCTGCAGACCCTGGGAAACCTGGGATATAGG
GCATCCGCCAAGAAGGCCCAGATCTGTCAGAAGCAGGTGAAGTACCTGGGCTATCTGCTGAAGGAGGGCC
AGAGATGGCTGACAGAGGCCAGGAAGGAGACAGTGATGGGCCAGCCAACACCCAAGACCCCAAGACAGCT
GAGGGAGTTCCTGGGCAAAGCAGGATTTTGCAGGCTGTTCATCCCAGGATTCGCAGAGATGGCAGCACCT
CTGTACCCACTGACCAAGCCGGGCACCCTGTTTAATTGGGGCCCTGACCAGCAGAAGGCCTATCAGGAGA
TCAAGCAGGCCCTGCTGACAGCACCAGCCCTGGGCCTGCCAGACCTGACCAAGCCTTTCGAGCTGTTTGT
GGATGAGAAGCAGGGCTACGCCAAGGGCGTGCTGACCCAGAAGCTGGGACCATGGAGACGGCCCGTGGCC
TATCTGTCCAAGAAGCTGGACCCAGTGGCAGCAGGATGGCCACCATGCCTGAGGATGGTGGCAGCAATCG
CCGTGCTGACAAAGGATGCCGGCAAGCTGACCATGGGACAGCCACTGGTCATCCTGGCACCACACGCAGT
GGAGGCCCTGGTGAAGCAGCCTCCAGATCGCTGGCTGTCTAACGCCCGGATGACACACTACCAGGCCCTG
CTGCTGGACACCGATCGCGTGCAGTTTGGCCCTGTGGTGGCCCTGAATCCAGCCACCCTGCTGCCTCTGC
CAGAGGAGGGCCTGCAGCACAACTGTCTGGACTCTGGCGGCTCAAAAAGAACCGCCGACGGCAGCGAATT
CGAGTCTCCCAAGAAGAAGAGGAAAGTCTAAGTCGACCTTTATTTGTGAAATTTGTGATGCTATTGCTTT
ATTTGTAACCATTATAAGCTGCAATAAACAAGTTAACAACAACAATTGCATTCATTTTATGTTTCAGGTT
CAGGGGGAGATGTGGGAGGTTTTTTAAAGCAAGCTTGCAAAAAAAGCACCGACTCGGTGCCACTTTTTCA
AGTTGATAACGGACTAGCCTTATTTTAACTTGCTATTTCTAGCTCTAAAACCGGCTTTTTCGCGCGCGCG
GCAAACAAGGCTTTTCTCCAAGGGATATTTATAGTCTCAAAACACACAATTACTTTACAGTTAGGGTGAG
TTTCCTTTTGTGCTGTTTTTTAAAATAATAATTTAGTATTTGTATCTCTTATAGAAATCCAAGCCTATCA
TGTAAAATGTAGCTAGTATTAAAAAGAACAGATTATCTGTCTTTTATCGCACATTAAGCCTCTATAGTTA
CTAGGAAATATTATATGCAAATTAACCGGGGCAGGGGAGTAGCCGAGCTTCTCCCACAAGTCTGTGCGAG
GGGGCCGGCGCGGGCCTAGAGATGGCGGCGTCGGATCGCGAATTCAAAAAAATTCTAGTTGGTTTAACGC
GTAACTAGATAGAACCGCGGTGTGTTTCTGGAGCTGTTCGGGCTGGCATCTTGCACCGACTCGGTGCCAC
TTTTTCAAGTTGATAACGGACTAGCCTTATTTTAACTTGCTATTTCTAGCTCTAAAACGCGCGAACAGCT
CCAGCCCGCGGTGTTTCGTCCTTTCCACAAGATATATAAAGCCAAGAAATCGAAATACTTTCAAGTTACG
GTAAGCATATGATAGTCCATTTTAAAACATAATTTTAAAACTGCAAACTACCCAAGAAATTATTACTTTC
TACGTCACGTATTTTGTACTAATATCTTTGTGTTTACAGTCAAATTAATTCTAATTATCTCTCTAACAGC
CTTGTATCGTATATGCAAATATGAAGGAATCATGGGAAATAGGCCCTCTTCCTGCCCGACCTTGCGGCCG
CAGGAACCCCTAGTGATGGAGTTGG
Features (pLannotate 1.2.2; 21 found; start..end, strand, type, name):
    121..278     +  CDS            lacZα (fragment): LacZα fragment of β-galactosidase; lacZ fragment
    283..711     +  rep_origin     f1 ori (sequence partly withheld): f1 bacteriophage origin of replication; arrow indicates direction of (+) strand synthesis
    764..868     +  promoter       AmpR promoter: bla
    869..1729    +  CDS            AmpR: β-lactamase; bla; confers resistance to ampicillin, carbenicillin, and related antibiotics
   1900..2488    +  rep_origin     ori: high-copy-number ColE1/pMB1/pBR322/pUC origin of replication
   2671..2763    +  CDS            lacI (fragment): lac repressor; lacI; The lac repressor binds to the lac operator to inhibit transcription in E. coli. This inhibition can be relieved by adding lactose or isopropyl-β-D-thiogalactopyranoside (IPTG).
   2776..2797    +  protein_bind   CAP binding site: CAP binding activates transcription in the presence of cAMP. E. coli catabolite activator protein
   2812..2842    +  promoter       lac promoter: promoter for the E. coli lac operon
   2850..2866    +  protein_bind   lac operator: The lac repressor binds to the lac operator to inhibit transcription in E. coli. This inhibition can be relieved by adding lactose or isopropyl-β-D-thiogalactopyranoside (IPTG). lac repressor encoded by lacI
   2916..3046    -  repeat_region  AAV2 ITR (fragment): inverted terminal repeat of adeno-associated virus serotype 2 inverted
   3069..3354    +  enhancer       CMV enhancer: human cytomegalovirus immediate early enhancer; contains an 18-bp deletion relative to the standard CMV enhancer
   3356..3632    +  promoter       chicken β-actin promoter: No description available
   3633..3860    +  intron         hybrid intron: hybrid between chicken β-actin (CBA) and minute virus of mice (MMV) introns (Gray et al., 2011)
   4049..5067    +  CDS            Cas9(C) (fragment): C-terminal portion of Streptococcus pyogenes Cas9 (Zetsche et al., 2015)
   5174..6664    +  CDS            gag-pol (fragment): POL_MLVMS - Experimental evidence at protein level: Swiss-Prot protein existence level 1. [Integrase]: Catalyzes viral DNA integration into the host chromosome, by performing a series of DNA cutting and joining reactions. This enzyme activity takes place after virion entry into a cell and reverse transcription of the RNA genome in dsDNA. The first step in the integration process is 3' processing. This step requires a complex comprising the viral genome, matrix protein and integrase. This complex is called the pre-integration complex (PIC). The integrase protein removes 2 nucleotides from each
   6740..6806    -  polyA_signal   SV40 poly(A) signal (fragment): SV40 polyadenylation signal
   6888..6963    -  misc_RNA       gRNA scaffold: guide RNA scaffold for the Streptococcus pyogenes CRISPR/Cas9 system
   6986..7299    -  promoter       U6 promoter: RNA polymerase III promoter for mouse U6 snRNA (Das et al., 1988)
   7385..7460    -  misc_RNA       gRNA scaffold: guide RNA scaffold for the Streptococcus pyogenes CRISPR/Cas9 system
   7490..7730    -  promoter       U6 promoter: RNA polymerase III promoter for human U6 snRNA
   7754..107     +  repeat_region  AAV2 ITR (fragment) (across the origin): inverted terminal repeat of adeno-associated virus serotype 2 inverted
