[The description below was written by a language model from this plasmid's Addgene catalogue record and pLannotate feature annotations shown in this document.]
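Description:
v3em-Cterm-PE2max-∆RNaseH-dualU6 is an AAV transfer plasmid built on a modified p601 backbone, designed as the C-terminal half of a dual-AAV system for delivering a prime editor in vivo. It is propagated in E. coli through a high-copy ColE1/pUC-type origin with ampicillin selection (AmpR), and the backbone also carries an f1 origin and remnants of the lac region (lacZα and lacI fragments, lac promoter/operator). The catalogue lists a total size of 4,967 bp, whereas the annotated sequence record is 7,777 nt. The record does not explain the difference, although the smaller figure roughly matches the span between the two AAV2 inverted terminal repeats, which delimit the genome that is packaged into virions.

Between the ITRs, the Cbh promoter (CMV enhancer, chicken β-actin promoter and a hybrid CBA/MVM intron) drives the NpuC-CtermPE2max∆RNaseH insert. The annotation detects the C-terminal portion of Streptococcus pyogenes Cas9 followed by a Moloney murine leukemia virus pol-derived segment, which corresponds to the reverse transcriptase lacking its RNase H domain, a truncation that helps fit the cargo within AAV capacity. The NpuC split-intein half named in the insert is not annotated separately. It is meant to trans-splice with a matching N-terminal intein fusion supplied from a companion AAV, reconstituting full-length PE2max in co-transduced cells. A short SV40 poly(A) fragment lies downstream of the coding region. On the opposite strand, two Pol III cassettes, one with a mouse U6 and one with a human U6 promoter, each precede an SpCas9 guide RNA scaffold, allowing expression of two guides such as a pegRNA and a nicking sgRNA. The record does not state specific spacers or targets. The associated work applied this architecture to prime editing in mouse brain, liver and heart.
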