Addgene plasmid #198735: v3em-Cterm-PE2max-∆RNaseH-dualU6
Purpose: AAV genome encoding C-terminal PE2max and U6 expression cassettes
Depositing lab: David Liu. Depositing organization: Broad Institute. Publication: Efficient prime editing in mouse brain, liver and heart with dual AAVs. Davis JR, Banskota S, Levy JM, Newby GA, Wang X, Anzalone AV, Nelson AT, Chen PJ, Hennes AD, An M, Roh H, Randolph PB, Musunuru K, Liu DR. Nat Biotechnol. 2023 May 4. doi: 10.1038/s41587-023-01758-z. PubMed 37142705.
Backbone
  Vector backbone: p601 modified
  Total vector size (bp): 4967
  Vector type: AAV
Growth in bacteria
  Bacterial resistance: Ampicillin, 100 μg/mL
  Growth temperature: 37°C
  Growth strain: NEB Stable
  Copy number: Unknown
Gene/Insert
  Gene/Insert name: NpuC-CtermPE2max∆RNaseH
  Insert size (bp): 2850
  Promoter: Cbh
  Cloning method: Gibson Cloning
  Sequencing primers: 5′ AGCGAGTCAGTGAGCGAG; 3′ GTTTTCCCAGTCACGAC
Terms and licenses: Academic/Nonprofit Terms; Industry Terms: Not Available to Industry
How to cite: v3em-Cterm-PE2max-∆RNaseH-dualU6 was a gift from David Liu (Addgene plasmid # 198735 ; http://n2t.net/addgene:198735 ; RRID:Addgene_198735)
